Addgene plasmid #233919: pHRSV_CHARMS-TIR
Purpose: Mammalian expression of Chimeric Higher-Order Assemblies for Receptor Mediated Signaling (CHARMS): CHARMS-TIR
Depositing lab: Marcus Taylor. Depositing organization: Max Planck Institute for Infection Biology. Publication: Bottom-up reconstruction of functional death fold signalosomes reveals a requirement for polymer stability and avidity. Lichtenstein MA, Cao F, Lobnow F, Dirvanskyte P, Weyhenmeyer D, Kulesza A, Ziska E, Halfmann R, Taylor MJ. Science. 2025 Apr 25;388(6745):415-422. doi: 10.1126/science.adq3234. Epub 2025 Apr 24. PubMed 40273247.
Backbone
  Vector backbone: pHR-dSV40
  Vector type: Mammalian Expression, Lentiviral
Growth in bacteria
  Bacterial resistance: Ampicillin, 100 μg/mL
  Growth temperature: 37°C
  Growth strain: NEB Stable
  Copy number: High Copy
Gene/Insert
  Gene/Insert name: CHARMS-TIR
  Species: Synthetic
  Promoter: SV40
  Tag / fusion protein: mEGFP (C terminal on insert)
  Cloning method: Gibson Cloning
Terms and licenses: Academic/Nonprofit Terms; Industry Terms: Not Available to Industry
Depositor comments: Created by Gibson assembly using MluI (5') and NotI (3') sites. Please visit https://doi.org/10.1101/2024.05.08.593169 for bioRxiv preprint.
How to cite: pHRSV_CHARMS-TIR was a gift from Marcus Taylor (Addgene plasmid # 233919 ; http://n2t.net/addgene:233919 ; RRID:Addgene_233919)
