[The description below was written by a language model from this plasmid's Addgene catalogue record and pLannotate feature annotations shown in this document.]
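Description:
pHRSV_CHARMS-TIR is a lentiviral transfer plasmid built on the pHR-dSV40 backbone for expressing a synthetic signalling protein in mammalian cells. In bacteria it is maintained by a high-copy ColE1/pUC-type origin and selected with ampicillin through the bla gene. The lentiviral portion includes a truncated HIV-1 5' LTR, the Ψ packaging signal with a short adjoining gag fragment, the Rev response element for Rev-dependent nuclear export of the genomic RNA, the cPPT/CTS element, and a self-inactivating ΔU3 3' LTR. These elements allow the cassette to be packaged into viral particles and stably integrated into target cells, while LTR promoter activity is lost after integration. Outside the LTR-flanked region, the feature table also shows backbone remnants: a second SV40 enhancer/promoter followed by gpt fragments, SV40 small t intron and poly(A) sequences, and fragments of TcR, rop and lacI.

The payload is driven by an internal SV40 early promoter; the annotated element is short and lacks the enhancer annotation seen on the backbone copy. The open reading frame, CHARMS-TIR, is a member of the Chimeric Higher-Order Assemblies for Receptor Mediated Signaling series. According to the annotation, it consists of a fragment of human MYD88 joined directly to a fragment of human IRAK1, followed by a C-terminal monomeric EGFP (A206K) tag. The record does not define which domains of each protein are retained, although the name points to the TIR domain. A WPRE downstream of the fusion enhances transcript stability and expression. The insert was introduced by Gibson assembly between MluI and NotI sites. The associated work concerns bottom-up reconstruction of death-fold signalosomes, where the fluorescent tag would allow the chimeric assemblies to be visualised in cells.
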