Features (pLannotate 1.2.2; 35 found; start..end, strand, type, name):
      1..211     +  promoter       SV40 promoter: SV40 early promoter
    185..700     +  CDS            MYD88 (fragment): MYD88_HUMAN - Experimental evidence at protein level: Swiss-Prot protein existence level 1. Adapter protein involved in the Toll-like receptor and IL-1 receptor signaling pathway in the innate immune response (PubMed:15361868, PubMed:18292575, PubMed:33718825). Acts via IRAK1, IRAK2, IRF7 and TRAF6, leading to NF-kappa-B activation, cytokine secretion and the inflammatory response (PubMed:15361868, PubMed:24316379, PubMed:19506249). Increases IL-8 transcription (PubMed:9013863). Involved in IL-18-mediated signaling pathway. Activates IRF1 resulting in its rapid migration into the nucleus to me
    698..1240    +  CDS            IRAK1 (fragment): IRAK1_HUMAN - Also known as IRAK. Experimental evidence at protein level: Swiss-Prot protein existence level 1. Serine/threonine-protein kinase that plays a critical role in initiating innate immune response against foreign pathogens. Involved in Toll-like receptor (TLR) and IL-1R signaling pathways. Is rapidly recruited by MYD88 to the receptor-signaling complex upon TLR activation. Association with MYD88 leads to IRAK1 phosphorylation by IRAK4 and subsequent autophosphorylation and kinase activation. Phosphorylates E3 ubiquitin ligases Pellino proteins (PELI1, PELI2 and PELI3) to promote pel
   1277..1993    +  CDS            mEGFP: enhanced GFP with monomerizing A206K mutation (Zacharias et al., 2002) mammalian codon-optimized
   2005..2035    +  misc_feature   MCS (fragment): pUC18/19 multiple cloning site
   2036..2054    +  misc_feature   MCS (fragment): pBluescript multiple cloning site
   2054..2642    +  misc_feature   WPRE: woodchuck hepatitis virus posttranscriptional regulatory element
   2643..2665    +  misc_feature   MCS (fragment): pBluescript multiple cloning site
   2682..2750    +  CDS            nef (fragment): NEF_HV1Z2 - Experimental evidence at protein level: Swiss-Prot protein existence level 1. Extracellular Nef protein targets CD4(+) T-lymphocytes for apoptosis by interacting with CXCR4 surface receptors. From Human immunodeficiency virus type 1 group M subtype D (isolate Z2/CDC-Z34) (HIV-1).
   2752..2985    +  LTR            3' LTR (ΔU3): self-inactivating 3' long terminal repeat (LTR) from HIV-1
   3010..3028    -  promoter       SP6 promoter: promoter for bacteriophage SP6 RNA polymerase
   3256..3535    +  CDS            TcR (fragment): tetracycline efflux protein; tet; confers resistance to tetracycline
   3536..3584    -  misc_feature   bom (fragment): basis of mobility region from pBR322
   3686..3721    -  CDS            rop (fragment): Rop protein, which maintains plasmids at low copy number; rop
   3816..3920    +  promoter       AmpR promoter: bla
   3921..4781    +  CDS            AmpR: β-lactamase; bla; confers resistance to ampicillin, carbenicillin, and related antibiotics
   4952..5540    +  rep_origin     ori: high-copy-number ColE1/pMB1/pBR322/pUC origin of replication
   5723..5779    +  CDS            lacI (fragment): lac repressor; lacI; The lac repressor binds to the lac operator to inhibit transcription in E. coli. This inhibition can be relieved by adding lactose or isopropyl-β-D-thiogalactopyranoside (IPTG).
   5786..6115    +  promoter       SV40 promoter: SV40 enhancer and early promoter
   6315..6434    +  CDS            gpt (fragment): XGPT_ECOLI - Also known as gpp, gxu. Experimental evidence at protein level: Swiss-Prot protein existence level 1. Purine salvage pathway enzyme that catalyzes the transfer of the ribosyl-5-phosphate group from 5-phospho-alpha-D-ribose 1- diphosphate (PRPP) to the N9 position of the 6-oxopurines guanine and xanthine to form the corresponding ribonucleotides GMP (guanosine 5'- monophosphate) and XMP (xanthosine 5'-monophosphate), with the release of PPi. To a lesser extent, also acts on hypoxanthine (PubMed:9100006, PubMed:3886014). Does not ribophosphorylate adenine (PubMed:3886014). From Esch
   6434..6769    +  CDS            gpt (fragment): XGPT_ECOLI - Also known as gpp, gxu. Experimental evidence at protein level: Swiss-Prot protein existence level 1. Purine salvage pathway enzyme that catalyzes the transfer of the ribosyl-5-phosphate group from 5-phospho-alpha-D-ribose 1- diphosphate (PRPP) to the N9 position of the 6-oxopurines guanine and xanthine to form the corresponding ribonucleotides GMP (guanosine 5'- monophosphate) and XMP (xanthosine 5'-monophosphate), with the release of PPi. To a lesser extent, also acts on hypoxanthine (PubMed:9100006, PubMed:3886014). Does not ribophosphorylate adenine (PubMed:3886014). From Esch
   6864..7169    +  CDS            frsA (fragment): FRSA_ECOLI - Also known as yafA. Experimental evidence at protein level: Swiss-Prot protein existence level 1. Catalyzes the hydrolysis of esters (PubMed:15808744). Displays esterase activity toward pNP-butyrate (PubMed:15808744). May stimulate mixed-acid fermentation by acting as a fermentation/respiration switch that down-regulates respiration and up- regulates fermentation rates (PubMed:15169777). From Escherichia coli (strain K12).
   7173..7247    +  CDS            small t antigen (fragment): SV40 (simian virus 40) small t antigen
   7249..7314    +  intron         small t intron: SV40 (simian virus 40) small t antigen intron
   7444..7464    +  CDS            SV40 NLS: nuclear localization signal of SV40 (simian virus 40) large T antigen
   7783..7866    +  CDS            large T antigen (fragment): large T antigen from SV40 (simian virus 40)
   7889..8023    +  polyA_signal   SV40 poly(A) signal: SV40 polyadenylation signal
   8190..8519    +  CDS            nef (fragment): NEF_HV1BR - Experimental evidence at protein level: Swiss-Prot protein existence level 1. Extracellular Nef protein targets CD4(+) T-lymphocytes for apoptosis by interacting with CXCR4 surface receptors (PubMed:14990729). From Human immunodeficiency virus type 1 group M subtype B (isolate BRU/LAI) (HIV-1).
   8567..8824    +  LTR            5' LTR (truncated): truncated 5' long terminal repeat (LTR) from HIV-1
   8871..8996    +  misc_feature   HIV-1 Ψ: packaging signal of human immunodeficiency virus type 1
   8980..9318    +  CDS            HIV-1 gag (fragment): gag protein from human immunodeficiency virus 1; gag
   9493..9726    +  misc_feature   RRE: The Rev response element (RRE) of HIV-1 allows for Rev-dependent mRNA export from the nucleus to the cytoplasm.
  10103..10203   +  CDS            Rev (fragment): human immunodeficiency virus 1 (HIV-1) Rev protein; rev; enhances nuclear export of unspliced and incompletely spliced viral mRNAs
  10240..10357   +  misc_feature   cPPT/CTS: central polypurine tract and central termination sequence of HIV-1
  10394..10417   -  misc_feature   MCS (fragment): pBluescript multiple cloning site
>Addgene plasmid #233919 | pHRSV_CHARMS-TIR | addgene full sequence | sequence record 469221 | Addgene NGS Result
GCAGGCAGAAGTATGCAAAGCATGCATCTCAATTAGTCAGCAACCATAGTCCCGCCCCTAACTCCGCCCA
TCCCGCCCCTAACTCCGCCCAGTTCCGCCCATTCTCCGCCCCATGGCTGACTAATTTTTTTTATTTATGC
AGAGGCCGAGGCCGCCTCTGCCTCTGAGCTATTCCAGAAGTAGTGAGGAGGCTTTTTTGGAGGCCTAGGC
TACGCGTGCCACCATGCCACAAACAAAGGAACTGGGAGGCATCACCACCCTTGATGACCCCCTAGGACAA
ACGCCGGAACTTTTCGATGCCTTTATCTGCTACTGCCCCAACGATATCGAGTTTGTGCAGGAGATGATCC
GGCAACTAGAACAGACAGACTATCGGCTTAAGTTGTGTGTGTCCGACCGTGACGTCCTGCCGGGCACCTG
TGTCTGGTCCATTGCCAGCGAGCTAATTGAGAAAAGGTGTCGCCGCATGGTGGTGGTTGTTTCTGACGAT
TATCTACAGAGCAAGGAATGTGACTTCCAGACCAAGTTTGCACTCAGCCTGTCTCCAGGTGTCCAACAGA
AGCGACTGATTCCTATTAAATACAAGGCGATGAAGAAGGACTTTCCCAGTATCCTGCGGTTCATCACTAT
ATGCGACTATACCAACCCTTGCACCAAGTCCTGGTTCTGGACCCGCCTTGCCAAGGCTTTGTCCCTGCCC
GGAGGTAGTGGCGGGTCCCCTCCTTCTCCCCAAGAAAACTCCTATGTCAGCTCCACTGGTAGGGCTCACT
CCGGAGCCGCACCATGGCAGCCACTCGCTGCACCATCAGGTGCTTCAGCCCAGGCCGCAGAGCAACTGCA
ACGGGGACCCAACCAGCCAGTCGAGTCCGACGAAAGTCTTGGAGGGCTGAGCGCTGCTCTGCGGTCCTGG
CACCTTACACCAAGTTGTCCCCTTGATCCTGCTCCTCTGCGGGAGGCTGGGTGCCCCCAAGGTGACACAG
CAGGGGAATCCTCATGGGGTTCAGGACCTGGGAGCCGGCCAACCGCTGTTGAAGGCCTGGCTTTGGGCTC
CTCTGCATCATCATCATCAGAACCTCCCCAGATTATCATCAATCCAGCTCGCCAGAAAATGGTTCAGAAA
TTGGCTTTGTATGAGGATGGTGCCCTGGATTCCTTGCAATTGCTGTCATCTTCTTCTCTTCCCGGACTTG
GACTTGAACAAGACAGACAAGGTCCAGAGGAGTCCGACGAGTTCCAGAGCGGAGGTTCCGGGGGTACTGG
GGGTAGTGGAGGAAGTGTGAGCAAGGGCGAGGAGCTGTTCACCGGGGTGGTGCCCATCCTGGTCGAGCTG
GACGGCGACGTAAACGGCCACAAGTTCAGCGTGTCCGGCGAGGGCGAGGGCGATGCCACCTACGGCAAGC
TGACCCTGAAGTTCATCTGCACCACCGGCAAGCTGCCCGTGCCCTGGCCCACCCTCGTGACCACCCTGAC
CTACGGCGTGCAGTGCTTCAGCCGCTACCCCGACCACATGAAGCAGCACGACTTCTTCAAGTCCGCCATG
CCCGAAGGCTACGTCCAGGAGCGCACCATCTTCTTCAAGGACGACGGCAACTACAAGACCCGCGCCGAGG
TGAAGTTCGAGGGCGACACCCTGGTGAACCGCATCGAGCTGAAGGGCATCGACTTCAAGGAGGACGGCAA
CATCCTGGGGCACAAGCTGGAGTACAACTACAACAGCCACAACGTCTATATCATGGCCGACAAGCAGAAG
AACGGCATCAAGGTGAACTTCAAGATCCGCCACAACATCGAGGACGGCAGCGTGCAGCTCGCCGACCACT
ACCAGCAGAACACCCCCATCGGCGACGGCCCCGTGCTGCTGCCCGACAACCACTACCTGAGCACCCAGTC
CAAGCTGAGCAAAGACCCCAACGAGAAGCGCGATCACATGGTCCTGCTGGAGTTCGTGACCGCCGCCGGG
ATCACTCTCGGCATGGACGAGCTGTACAAGTAAAGCGGCCGCGACTCTAGAGTCGACCTGCAGGCATGCA
AGCTTGATATCAAGCTTATCGATAATCAACCTCTGGATTACAAAATTTGTGAAAGATTGACTGGTATTCT
TAACTATGTTGCTCCTTTTACGCTATGTGGATACGCTGCTTTAATGCCTTTGTATCATGCTATTGCTTCC
CGTATGGCTTTCATTTTCTCCTCCTTGTATAAATCCTGGTTGCTGTCTCTTTATGAGGAGTTGTGGCCCG
TTGTCAGGCAACGTGGCGTGGTGTGCACTGTGTTTGCTGACGCAACCCCCACTGGTTGGGGCATTGCCAC
CACCTGTCAGCTCCTTTCCGGGACTTTCGCTTTCCCCCTCCCTATTGCCACGGCGGAACTCATCGCCGCC
TGCCTTGCCCGCTGCTGGACAGGGGCTCGGCTGTTGGGCACTGACAATTCCGTGGTGTTGTCGGGGAAAT
CATCGTCCTTTCCTTGGCTGCTCGCCTGTGTTGCCACCTGGATTCTGCGCGGGACGTCCTTCTGCTACGT
CCCTTCGGCCCTCAATCCAGCGGACCTTCCTTCCCGCGGCCTGCTGCCGGCTCTGCGGCCTCTTCCGCGT
CTTCGCCTTCGCCCTCAGACGAGTCGGATCTCCCTTTGGGCCGCCTCCCCGCATCGATACCGTCGACCTC
GAGGGAATTAATTCGAGCTCGGTACCTTTAAGACCAATGACTTACAAGGCAGCTGTAGATCTTAGCCACT
TTTTAAAAGAAAAGGGGGGACTGGAAGGGCTAATTCACTCCCAACGAAGACAAGATCTGCTTTTTGCTTG
TACTGGGTCTCTCTGGTTAGACCAGATCTGAGCCTGGGAGCTCTCTGGCTAACTAGGGAACCCACTGCTT
AAGCCTCAATAAAGCTTGCCTTGAGTGCTTCAAGTAGTGTGTGCCCGTCTGTTGTGTGACTCTGGTAACT
AGAGATCCCTCAGACCCTTTTAGTCAGTGTGGAAAATCTCTAGCAGCATCTAGAATTAATTCCGTGTATT
CTATAGTGTCACCTAAATCGTATGTGTATGATACATAAGGTTATGTATTAATTGTAGCCGCGTTCTAACG
ACAATATGTACAAGCCTAATTGTGTAGCATCTGGCTTACTGAAGCAGACCCTATCATCTCTCTCGTAAAC
TGCCGTCAGAGTCGGTTTGGTTGGACGAACCTTCTGAGTTTCTGGTAACGCCGTCCCGCACCCGGAAATG
GTCAGCGAACCAATCAGCAGGGTCATCGCTAGCCAGATCCTCTACGCCGGACGCATCGTGGCCGGCATCA
CCGGCGCCACAGGTGCGGTTGCTGGCGCCTATATCGCCGACATCACCGATGGGGAAGATCGGGCTCGCCA
CTTCGGGCTCATGAGCGCTTGTTTCGGCGTGGGTATGGTGGCAGGCCCCGTGGCCGGGGGACTGTTGGGC
GCCATCTCCTTGCATGCACCATTCCTTGCGGCGGCGGTGCTCAACGGCCTCAACCTACTACTGGGCTGCT
TCCTAATGCAGGAGTCGCATAAGGGAGAGCGTCGAATGGTGCACTCTCAGTACAATCTGCTCTGATGCCG
CATAGTTAAGCCAGCCCCGACACCCGCCAACACCCGCTGACGCGCCCTGACGGGCTTGTCTGCTCCCGGC
ATCCGCTTACAGACAAGCTGTGACCGTCTCCGGGAGCTGCATGTGTCAGAGGTTTTCACCGTCATCACCG
AAACGCGCGAGACGAAAGGGCCTCGTGATACGCCTATTTTTATAGGTTAATGTCATGATAATAATGGTTT
CTTAGACGTCAGGTGGCACTTTTCGGGGAAATGTGCGCGGAACCCCTATTTGTTTATTTTTCTAAATACA
TTCAAATATGTATCCGCTCATGAGACAATAACCCTGATAAATGCTTCAATAATATTGAAAAAGGAAGAGT
ATGAGTATTCAACATTTCCGTGTCGCCCTTATTCCCTTTTTTGCGGCATTTTGCCTTCCTGTTTTTGCTC
ACCCAGAAACGCTGGTGAAAGTAAAAGATGCTGAAGATCAGTTGGGTGCACGAGTGGGTTACATCGAACT
GGATCTCAACAGCGGTAAGATCCTTGAGAGTTTTCGCCCCGAAGAACGTTTTCCAATGATGAGCACTTTT
AAAGTTCTGCTATGTGGCGCGGTATTATCCCGTATTGACGCCGGGCAAGAGCAACTCGGTCGCCGCATAC
ACTATTCTCAGAATGACTTGGTTGAGTACTCACCAGTCACAGAAAAGCATCTTACGGATGGCATGACAGT
AAGAGAATTATGCAGTGCTGCCATAACCATGAGTGATAACACTGCGGCCAACTTACTTCTGACAACGATC
GGAGGACCGAAGGAGCTAACCGCTTTTTTGCACAACATGGGGGATCATGTAACTCGCCTTGATCGTTGGG
AACCGGAGCTGAATGAAGCCATACCAAACGACGAGCGTGACACCACGATGCCTGTAGCAATGGCAACAAC
GTTGCGCAAACTATTAACTGGCGAACTACTTACTCTAGCTTCCCGGCAACAATTAATAGACTGGATGGAG
GCGGATAAAGTTGCAGGACCACTTCTGCGCTCGGCCCTTCCGGCTGGCTGGTTTATTGCTGATAAATCTG
GAGCCGGTGAGCGTGGGTCTCGCGGTATCATTGCAGCACTGGGGCCAGATGGTAAGCCCTCCCGTATCGT
AGTTATCTACACGACGGGGAGTCAGGCAACTATGGATGAACGAAATAGACAGATCGCTGAGATAGGTGCC
TCACTGATTAAGCATTGGTAACTGTCAGACCAAGTTTACTCATATATACTTTAGATTGATTTAAAACTTC
ATTTTTAATTTAAAAGGATCTAGGTGAAGATCCTTTTTGATAATCTCATGACCAAAATCCCTTAACGTGA
GTTTTCGTTCCACTGAGCGTCAGACCCCGTAGAAAAGATCAAAGGATCTTCTTGAGATCCTTTTTTTCTG
CGCGTAATCTGCTGCTTGCAAACAAAAAAACCACCGCTACCAGCGGTGGTTTGTTTGCCGGATCAAGAGC
TACCAACTCTTTTTCCGAAGGTAACTGGCTTCAGCAGAGCGCAGATACCAAATACTGTTCTTCTAGTGTA
GCCGTAGTTAGGCCACCACTTCAAGAACTCTGTAGCACCGCCTACATACCTCGCTCTGCTAATCCTGTTA
CCAGTGGCTGCTGCCAGTGGCGATAAGTCGTGTCTTACCGGGTTGGACTCAAGACGATAGTTACCGGATA
AGGCGCAGCGGTCGGGCTGAACGGGGGGTTCGTGCACACAGCCCAGCTTGGAGCGAACGACCTACACCGA
ACTGAGATACCTACAGCGTGAGCTATGAGAAAGCGCCACGCTTCCCGAAGGGAGAAAGGCGGACAGGTAT
CCGGTAAGCGGCAGGGTCGGAACAGGAGAGCGCACGAGGGAGCTTCCAGGGGGAAACGCCTGGTATCTTT
ATAGTCCTGTCGGGTTTCGCCACCTCTGACTTGAGCGTCGATTTTTGTGATGCTCGTCAGGGGGGCGGAG
CCTATGGAAAAACGCCAGCAACGCGGCCTTTTTACGGTTCCTGGCCTTTTGCTGGCCTTTTGCTCACATG
TTCTTTCCTGCGTTATCCCCTGATTCTGTGGATAACCGTATTACCGCCTTTGAGTGAGCTGATACCGCTC
GCCGCAGCCGAACGACCGAGCGCAGCGAGTCAGTGAGCGAGGAAGCGGAAGAGCGCCCAATACGCAAACC
GCCTCTCCCCGCGCGTTGGCCGATTCATTAATGCAGCTGTGGAATGTGTGTCAGTTAGGGTGTGGAAAGT
CCCCAGGCTCCCCAGCAGGCAGAAGTATGCAAAGCATGCATCTCAATTAGTCAGCAACCAGGTGTGGAAA
GTCCCCAGGCTCCCCAGCAGGCAGAAGTATGCAAAGCATGCATCTCAATTAGTCAGCAACCATAGTCCCG
CCCCTAACTCCGCCCATCCCGCCCCTAACTCCGCCCAGTTCCGCCCATTCTCCGCCCCATGGCTGACTAA
TTTTTTTTATTTATGCAGAGGCCGAGGCCGCCTCGGCCTCTGAGCTATTCCAGAAGTAGTGAGGAGGCTT
TTTTGGAGGCCTAGGCTTTTGCAAAAAGCTTGGACACAAGACAGGCTTGCGAGATATGTTTGAGAATACC
ACTTTATCCCGCGTCAGGGAGAGGCAGTGCGTAAAAAGACGCGGACTCATGTGAAATACTGGTTTTTAGT
GCGCCAGATCTCTATAATCTCGCGCAACCTATTTTCCCCTCGAACACTTTTTAAGCCGTAGATAAACAGG
CTGGGACACTTCACATGAGCGAAAAATACATCGTCACCTGGGACATGTTGCAGATCCATGCACGTAAACT
CGCAAGCCGACTGATGCCTTCTGAACAATGGAAAGGCATTATTGCCGTAAGCCGTGGCGGTCTGTACCGG
GTGCGTTACTGGCGCGTGAACTGGGTATTCGTCATGTCGATACCGTTTGTATTTCCAGCTACGATCACGA
CAACCAGCGCGAGCTTAAAGTGCTGAAACGCGCAGAAGGCGATGGCGAAGGCTTCATCGTTATTGATGAC
CTGGTGGATACCGGTGGTACTGCGGTTGCGATTCGTGAAATGTATCCAAAAGCGCACTTTGTCACCATCT
TCGCAAAACCGGCTGGTCGTCCGCTGGTTGATGACTATGTTGTTGATATCCCGCAAGATACCTGGATTGA
ACAGCCGTGGGATATGGGCGTCGTATTCGTCCCGCCAATCTCCGGTCGCTAATCTTTTCAACGCCTGGCA
CTGCCGGGCGTTGTTCTTTTTAACTTCAGGCGGGTTACAATAGTTTCCAGTAAGTATTCTGGAGGCTGCA
TCCATGACACAGGCAAACCTGAGCGAAACCCTGTTCAAACCCCGCTTTAAACATCCTGAAACCTCGACGC
TAGTCCGCCGCTTTAATCACGGCGCACAACCGCCTGTGCAGTCGGCCCTTGATGGTAAAACCATCCCTCA
CTGGTATCGCATGATTAACCGTCTGATGTGGATCTGGCGCGGCATTGACCCACGCGAAATCCTCGACGTC
CAGGCACGTATTGTGATGAGCGATGCCGAACGTACCGACGATGATTTATACGATACGGTGATTGGCTACC
GTGGCGGCAACTGGATTTATGAGTGGGCCCCGGATCTTTGTGAAGGAACCTTACTTCTGTGGTGTGACAT
AATTGGACAAACTACCTACAGAGATTTAAAGCTCTAAGGTAAATATAAAATTTTTAAGTGTATAATGTGT
TAAACTACTGATTCTAATTGTTTGTGTATTTTAGATTCCAACCTATGGAACTGATGAATGGGAGCAGTGG
TGGAATGCCTTTAATGAGGAAAACCTGTTTTGCTCAGAAGAAATGCCATCTAGTGATGATGAGGCTACTG
CTGACTCTCAACATTCTACTCCTCCAAAAAAGAAGAGAAAGGTAGAAGACCCCAAGGACTTTCCTTCAGA
ATTGCTAAGTTTTTTGAGTCATGCTGTGTTTAGTAATAGAACTCTTGCTTGCTTTGCTATTTACACCACA
AAGGAAAAAGCTGCACTGCTATACAAGAAAATTATGGAAAAATATTCTGTAACCTTTATAAGTAGGCATA
ACAGTTATAATCATAACATACTGTTTTTTCTTACTCCACACAGGCATAGAGTGTCTGCTATTAATAACTA
TGCTCAAAAATTGTGTACCTTTAGCTTTTTAATTTGTAAAGGGGTTAATAAGGAATATTTGATGTATAGT
GCCTTGACTAGAGATCATAATCAGCCATACCACATTTGTAGAGGTTTTACTTGCTTTAAAAAACCTCCCA
CACCTCCCCCTGAACCTGAAACATAAAATGAATGCAATTGTTGTTGTTAACTTGTTTATTGCAGCTTATA
ATGGTTACAAATAAAGCAATAGCATCACAAATTTCACAAATAAAGCATTTTTTTCACTGCATTCTAGTTG
TGGTTTGTCCAAACTCATCAATGTATCTTATCATGTCTGGATCAACTGGATAACTCAAGCTAACCAAAAT
CATCCCAAACTTCCCACCCCATACCCTATTACCACTGCCAATTACCTGTGGTTTCATTTACTCTAAACCT
GTGATTCCTCTGAATTATTTTCATTTTAAAGAAATTGTATTTGTTAAATATGTACTACAAACTTAGTAGT
TGGAAGGGCTAATTCACTCCCAAAGAAGACAAGATATCCTTGATCTGTGGATCTACCACACACAAGGCTA
CTTCCCTGATTAGCAGAACTACACACCAGGGCCAGGGGTCAGATATCCACTGACCTTTGGATGGTGCTAC
AAGCTAGTACCAGTTGAGCCAGATAAGGTAGAAGAGGCCAATAAAGGAGAGAACACCAGCTTGTTACACC
CTGTGAGCCTGCATGGGATGGATGACCCGGAGAGAGAAGTGTTAGAGTGGAGGTTTGACAGCCGCCTAGC
ATTTCATCACGTGGCCCGAGAGCTGCATCCGGAGTACTTCAAGAACTGCTGATATCGAGCTTGCTACAAG
GGACTTTCCGCTGGGGACTTTCCAGGGAGGCGTGGCCTGGGCGGGACTGGGGAGTGGCGAGCCCTCAGAT
CCTGCATATAAGCAGCTGCTTTTTGCCTGTACTGGGTCTCTCTGGTTAGACCAGATCTGAGCCTGGGAGC
TCTCTGGCTAACTAGGGAACCCACTGCTTAAGCCTCAATAAAGCTTGCCTTGAGTGCTTCAAGTAGTGTG
TGCCCGTCTGTTGTGTGACTCTGGTAACTAGAGATCCCTCAGACCCTTTTAGTCAGTGTGGAAAATCTCT
AGCAGTGGCGCCCGAACAGGGACTTGAAAGCGAAAGGGAAACCAGAGGAGCTCTCTCGACGCAGGACTCG
GCTTGCTGAAGCGCGCACGGCAAGAGGCGAGGGGCGGCGACTGGTGAGTACGCCAAAAATTTTGACTAGC
GGAGGCTAGAAGGAGAGAGATGGGTGCGAGAGCGTCAGTATTAAGCGGGGGAGAATTAGATCGCGATGGG
AAAAAATTCGGTTAAGGCCAGGGGGAAAGAAAAAATATAAATTAAAACATATAGTATGGGCAAGCAGGGA
GCTAGAACGATTCGCAGTTAATCCTGGCCTGTTAGAAACATCAGAAGGCTGTAGACAAATACTGGGACAG
CTACAACCATCCCTTCAGACAGGATCAGAAGAACTTAGATCATTATATAATACAGTAGCAACCCTCTATT
GTGTGCATCAAAGGATAGAGATAAAAGACACCAAGGAAGCTTTAGACAAGATAGAGGAAGAGCAAAACAA
AAGTAAGACCACCGCACAGCAAGCGGCCGGCCGCTGATCTTCAGACCTGGAGGAGGAGATATGAGGGACA
ATTGGAGAAGTGAATTATATAAATATAAAGTAGTAAAAATTGAACCATTAGGAGTAGCACCCACCAAGGC
AAAGAGAAGAGTGGTGCAGAGAGAAAAAAGAGCAGTGGGAATAGGAGCTTTGTTCCTTGGGTTCTTGGGA
GCAGCAGGAAGCACTATGGGCGCAGCGTCAATGACGCTGACGGTACAGGCCAGACAATTATTGTCTGGTA
TAGTGCAGCAGCAGAACAATTTGCTGAGGGCTATTGAGGCGCAACAGCATCTGTTGCAACTCACAGTCTG
GGGCATCAAGCAGCTCCAGGCAAGAATCCTGGCTGTGGAAAGATACCTAAAGGATCAACAGCTCCTGGGG
ATTTGGGGTTGCTCTGGAAAACTCATTTGCACCACTGCTGTGCCTTGGAATGCTAGTTGGAGTAATAAAT
CTCTGGAACAGATTTGGAATCACACGACCTGGATGGAGTGGGACAGAGAAATTAACAATTACACAAGCTT
AATACACTCCTTAATTGAAGAATCGCAAAACCAGCAAGAAAAGAATGAACAAGAATTATTGGAATTAGAT
AAATGGGCAAGTTTGTGGAATTGGTTTAACATAACAAATTGGCTGTGGTATATAAAATTATTCATAATGA
TAGTAGGAGGCTTGGTAGGTTTAAGAATAGTTTTTGCTGTACTTTCTATAGTGAATAGAGTTAGGCAGGG
ATATTCACCATTATCGTTTCAGACCCACCTCCCAACCCCGAGGGGACCCGACAGGCCCGAAGGAATAGAA
GAAGAAGGTGGAGAGAGAGACAGAGACAGATCCATTCGATTAGTGAACGGATCTCGACGGTATCGCCAAA
TGGCAGTATTCATCCACAATTTTAAAAGAAAAGGGGGGATTGGGGGGTACAGTGCAGGGGAAAGAATAGT
AGACATAATAGCAACAGACATACAAACTAAAGAATTACAAAAACAAATTACAAAAATTCAAAATTTTCGG
GTTTATTACAGGGACAGCAGAGATCCAGTTTGGATCGATAAGCTTGATATCGAATTCAG
