>Addgene plasmid #233919 | pHRSV_CHARMS-TIR | depositor partial sequence | sequence record 460068 | CHARMS-TIR insert coding sequence tagged with mEGFP
ATGCCACAAACAAAGGAACTGGGAGGCATCACCACCCTTGATGACCCCCTAGGACAAACGCCGGAACTTT
TCGATGCCTTTATCTGCTACTGCCCCAACGATATCGAGTTTGTGCAGGAGATGATCCGGCAACTAGAACA
GACAGACTATCGGCTTAAGTTGTGTGTGTCCGACCGTGACGTCCTGCCGGGCACCTGTGTCTGGTCCATT
GCCAGCGAGCTAATTGAGAAAAGGTGTCGCCGCATGGTGGTGGTTGTTTCTGACGATTATCTACAGAGCA
AGGAATGTGACTTCCAGACCAAGTTTGCACTCAGCCTGTCTCCAGGTGTCCAACAGAAGCGACTGATTCC
TATTAAATACAAGGCGATGAAGAAGGACTTTCCCAGTATCCTGCGGTTCATCACTATATGCGACTATACC
AACCCTTGCACCAAGTCCTGGTTCTGGACCCGCCTTGCCAAGGCTTTGTCCCTGCCCGGAGGTAGTGGCG
GGTCCCCTCCTTCTCCCCAAGAAAACTCCTATGTCAGCTCCACTGGTAGGGCTCACTCCGGAGCCGCACC
ATGGCAGCCACTCGCTGCACCATCAGGTGCTTCAGCCCAGGCCGCAGAGCAACTGCAACGGGGACCCAAC
CAGCCAGTCGAGTCCGACGAAAGTCTTGGAGGGCTGAGCGCTGCTCTGCGGTCCTGGCACCTTACACCAA
GTTGTCCCCTTGATCCTGCTCCTCTGCGGGAGGCTGGGTGCCCCCAAGGTGACACAGCAGGGGAATCCTC
ATGGGGTTCAGGACCTGGGAGCCGGCCAACCGCTGTTGAAGGCCTGGCTTTGGGCTCCTCTGCATCATCA
TCATCAGAACCTCCCCAGATTATCATCAATCCAGCTCGCCAGAAAATGGTTCAGAAATTGGCTTTGTATG
AGGATGGTGCCCTGGATTCCTTGCAATTGCTGTCATCTTCTTCTCTTCCCGGACTTGGACTTGAACAAGA
CAGACAAGGTCCAGAGGAGTCCGACGAGTTCCAGAGCGGAGGTTCCGGGGGTACTGGGGGTAGTGGAGGA
AGTGTGAGCAAGGGCGAGGAGCTGTTCACCGGGGTGGTGCCCATCCTGGTCGAGCTGGACGGCGACGTAA
ACGGCCACAAGTTCAGCGTGTCCGGCGAGGGCGAGGGCGATGCCACCTACGGCAAGCTGACCCTGAAGTT
CATCTGCACCACCGGCAAGCTGCCCGTGCCCTGGCCCACCCTCGTGACCACCCTGACCTACGGCGTGCAG
TGCTTCAGCCGCTACCCCGACCACATGAAGCAGCACGACTTCTTCAAGTCCGCCATGCCCGAAGGCTACG
TCCAGGAGCGCACCATCTTCTTCAAGGACGACGGCAACTACAAGACCCGCGCCGAGGTGAAGTTCGAGGG
CGACACCCTGGTGAACCGCATCGAGCTGAAGGGCATCGACTTCAAGGAGGACGGCAACATCCTGGGGCAC
AAGCTGGAGTACAACTACAACAGCCACAACGTCTATATCATGGCCGACAAGCAGAAGAACGGCATCAAGG
TGAACTTCAAGATCCGCCACAACATCGAGGACGGCAGCGTGCAGCTCGCCGACCACTACCAGCAGAACAC
CCCCATCGGCGACGGCCCCGTGCTGCTGCCCGACAACCACTACCTGAGCACCCAGTCCAAGCTGAGCAAA
GACCCCAACGAGAAGCGCGATCACATGGTCCTGCTGGAGTTCGTGACCGCCGCCGGGATCACTCTCGGCA
TGGACGAGCTGTACAAGTAA
